Addgene plasmid #128538: pMJA180
Purpose: Expresses E coli Bir A protein
Depositing lab: Marcos Alcocer. Depositing organization: University of Nottingham. Publication: Production of in vivo biotinylated scFv specific to almond (Prunus dulcis) proteins by recombinant Pichia pastoris. de la Cruz S, Alcocer M, Madrid R, Garcia A, Martin R, Gonzalez I, Garcia T. J Biotechnol. 2016 Jun 10;227:112-9. doi: 10.1016/j.jbiotec.2016.04.024. Epub 2016 Apr 13. PubMed 27085890.
Backbone
  Vector backbone: pPIC6alpha
  Backbone manufacturer: Invitrogen
  Backbone size w/o insert (bp): 3607
  Vector type: Yeast Expression
  Selectable markers: Blasticidin
Growth in bacteria
  Bacterial resistance: Blasticidin, 100 μg/mL
  Growth temperature: 37°C
  Growth strain: DH5alpha
  Copy number: Unknown
Gene/Insert
  Gene/Insert name: E coli BirA (alt name: DF192_21550)
  Species: Escherichia coli
  Insert size (bp): 967
  Promoter: AOX1
  Cloning method: Restriction Enzyme; 5′ cloning site EcoRI (not destroyed); 3′ cloning site SacII (not destroyed)
  Sequencing primers: 5′ CGACTGGTTCCAATTGACAAGCTTT; 3′ TGCATCTCTCAGGCAAATGGCA
Terms and licenses: Academic/Nonprofit Terms; Industry Terms: Not Available to Industry
Depositor comments: secreted E coli BirA a biotinylation synthetase protein in Pichia
How to cite: pMJA180 was a gift from Marcos Alcocer (Addgene plasmid # 128538 ; http://n2t.net/addgene:128538 ; RRID:Addgene_128538)
