[The description below was written by a language model from this plasmid's Addgene catalogue record and pLannotate feature annotations shown in this document.]
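Description:
pMJA180 is a Pichia pastoris (Komagataella phaffii) expression plasmid built on the Invitrogen pPIC6alpha backbone and designed to produce a secreted form of the Escherichia coli biotin ligase BirA. The roughly 4.6 kb plasmid replicates in E. coli from a high-copy ColE1/pUC-type origin and carries no separate yeast replication origin in the annotated features, consistent with vectors of this family, which are normally maintained in Pichia by chromosomal integration. A single blasticidin S deaminase (BSD) gene serves for selection in both hosts. It sits behind tandem promoters, the S. cerevisiae TEF1 promoter for yeast and the synthetic EM7 promoter for bacteria, and is followed by the CYC1 terminator. A short BleoR-like fragment annotated just after BSD appears to be a backbone remnant rather than a functional marker.

The expression cassette is driven by the methanol-inducible AOX1 promoter and closed by the AOX1 terminator. The birA coding sequence, cloned between EcoRI and SacII sites, lies immediately downstream of the S. cerevisiae α-factor secretion signal, which directs the protein into the secretory pathway and is removed by Kex2 and dipeptidyl aminopeptidase processing. A short downstream hit annotated as a capTEV fragment is 18 nt long and most likely corresponds to a hexahistidine tag from the vector, though the record does not say whether it is in frame with BirA. BirA activates biotin with ATP and transfers it to specific acceptor sequences. According to the associated publication title and depositor comments, the plasmid supplies this activity in Pichia so that co-expressed recombinant proteins, such as single-chain antibody fragments, can be biotinylated in vivo.
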