Features (pLannotate 1.2.2; 12 found; start..end, strand, type, name):
      1..939     +  promoter       AOX1 promoter: Pichia pastoris AOX1; inducible promoter, regulated by methanol
    940..1206    +  CDS            α-factor secretion signal: N-terminal secretion signal from S. cerevisiae alpha-factor; MFα1; Cleavage by the Kex2 protease occurs after the dibasic KR sequence. The EA dipeptides are then removed by dipeptidyl aminopeptidase A.
   1213..2175    +  CDS            birA: BIRA_ECOLI - Also known as bioR, dhbB. Experimental evidence at protein level: Swiss-Prot protein existence level 1. Acts both as a biotin--[acetyl-CoA-carboxylase] ligase and a biotin-operon repressor. In the presence of ATP, BirA activates biotin to form the BirA-biotinyl-5'-adenylate (BirA-bio-5'-AMP or holoBirA) complex. HoloBirA can either transfer the biotinyl moiety to the biotin carboxyl carrier protein (BCCP) subunit of acetyl-CoA carboxylase, or bind to the biotin operator site and inhibit transcription of the operon. From Escherichia coli (strain K12).
   2247..2264    +  CDS            capTEV™ (fragment): composite tag for in vivo biotinylation, TEV protease cleavage, and 6xHis tagging
   2275..2340    +  CDS            AOX1 (fragment): ALOX1_KOMPC - Experimental evidence at protein level: Swiss-Prot protein existence level 1. Major isoform of alcohol oxidase, which catalyzes the oxidation of methanol to formaldehyde and hydrogen peroxide, the first step in the methanol utilization pathway of methylotrophic yeasts. From Komagataella phaffii (strain ATCC 76273 / CBS 7435 / CECT 11047 / NRRL Y-11430 / Wegner 21-1) (Yeast) (Pichia pastoris).
   2344..2590    +  terminator     AOX1 terminator: Pichia pastoris AOX1; transcription terminator for AOX1
   2611..3018    +  promoter       TEF1 promoter: S. cerevisiae TEF1; promoter for EF-1α
   3025..3072    +  promoter       EM7 promoter: synthetic bacterial promoter&nbsp
   3091..3489    +  CDS            BSD: blasticidin S deaminase; Aspergillus terreus BSD; confers resistance to blasticidin
   3490..3517    +  CDS            BleoR (fragment): antibiotic-binding protein; Sh ble from Streptoalloteichus hindustanus; confers resistance to bleomycin, phleomycin, and Zeocin™
   3583..3830    +  terminator     CYC1 terminator: S. cerevisiae CYC1; transcription terminator for CYC1
   3905..4493    -  rep_origin     ori: high-copy-number ColE1/pMB1/pBR322/pUC origin of replication
>Addgene plasmid #128538 | pMJA180 | addgene full sequence | sequence record 252827 | Addgene NGS Result
GATCTAACATCCAAAGACGAAAGGTTGAATGAAACCTTTTTGCCATCCGACATCCACAGGTCCATTCTCA
CACATAAGTGCCAAACGCAACAGGAGGGGATACACTAGCAGCAGACCGTTGCAAACGCAGGACCTCCACT
CCTCTTCTCCTCAACACCCACTTTTGCCATCGAAAAACCAGCCCAGTTATTGGGCTTGATTGGAGCTCGC
TCATTCCAATTCCTTCTATTAGGCTACTAACACCATGACTTTATTAGCCTGTCTATCCTGGCCCCCCTGG
CGAGGTTCATGTTTGTTTATTTCCGAATGCAACAAGCTCCGCATTACACCCGAACATCACTCCAGATGAG
GGCTTTCTGAGTGTGGGGTCAAATAGTTTCATGTTCCCCAAATGGCCCAAAACTGACAGTTTAAACGCTG
TCTTGGAACCTAATATGACAAAAGCGTGATCTCATCCAAGATGAACTAAGTTTGGTTCGTTGAAATGCTA
ACGGCCAGTTGGTCAAAAAGAAACTTCCAAAAGTCGGCATACCGTTTGTCTTGTTTGGTATTGATTGACG
AATGCTCAAAAATAATCTCATTAATGCTTAGCGCAGTCTCTCTATCGCTTCTGAACCCCGGTGCACCTGT
GCCGAAACGCAAATGGGGAAACACCCGCTTTTTGGATGATTATGCATTGTCTCCACATTGTATGCTTCCA
AGATTCTGGTGGGAATACTGCTGATAGCCTAACGTTCATGATCAAAATTTAACTGTTCTAACCCCTACTT
GACAGCAATATATAAACAGAAGGAAGCTGCCCTGTCTTAAACCTTTTTTTTTATCATCATTATTAGCTTA
CTTTCATAATTGCGACTGGTTCCAATTGACAAGCTTTTGATTTTAACGACTTTTAACGACAACTTGAGAA
GATCAAAAAACAACTAATTATTCGAAACGATGAGATTTCCTTCAATTTTTACTGCTGTTTTATTCGCAGC
ATCCTCCGCATTAGCTGCTCCAGTCAACACTACAACAGAAGATGAAACGGCACAAATTCCGGCTGAAGCT
GTCATCGGTTACTCAGATTTAGAAGGGGATTTCGATGTTGCTGTTTTGCCATTTTCCAACAGCACAAATA
ACGGGTTATTGTTTATAAATACTACTATTGCCAGCATTGCTGCTAAAGAAGAAGGGGTATCTCTCGAGAA
AAGAGAGGCTGAAGCTGAATTCATGAAGGATAACACCGTGCCACTGAAATTGATTGCCCTGTTAGCGAAC
GGTGAATTTCACTCTGGCGAGCAGTTGGGTGAAACGCTGGGAATGAGCCGGGCGGCTATTAATAAACACA
TTCAGACACTGCGTGACTGGGGCGTTGATGTCTTTACCGTTCCGGGTAAAGGATACAGCCTGCCTGAGCC
TATCCAGTTACTTAATGCTAAACAGATATTGGGTCAGCTGGATGGCGGTAGTGTAGCCGTGCTGCCAGTG
ATTGACTCCACGAATCAGTACCTTCTTGATCGTATCGGAGAGCTTAAATCGGGCGATGCTTGCATTGCAG
AATACCAGCAGGCTGGCCGTGGTCGCCGGGGTCGGAAATGGTTTTCGCCTTTTGGCGCAAACTTATATTT
GTCGATGTTCTGGCGTCTGGAACAAGGCCCGGCGGCGGCGATTGGTTTAAGTCTGGTTATCGGTATCGTG
ATGGCGGAAGTATTACGCAAGCTGGGTGCAGATAAAGTTCGTGTTAAATGGCCTAATGACCTCTATCTGC
AGGATCGCAAGCTGGCAGGCATTCTGGTGGAGCTGACTGGCAAAACTGGCGATGCGGCGCAAATAGTCAT
TGGAGCCGGGATCAACATGGCAATGCGCCGTGTTGAAGAGAGTGTCGTTAATCAGGGGTGGATCACGCTG
CAGGAAGCGGGGATCAATCTCGATCGTAATACGTTGGCGGCCATGCTAATACGTGAATTACGTGCTGCGT
TGGAACTCTTCGAACAAGAAGGATTGGCACCTTATCTGTCGCGCTGGGAAAAGCTGGATAATTTTATTAA
TCGCCCAGTGAAACTTATCATTGGTGATAAAGAAATATTTGGCATTTCACGCGGAATAGACAAACAGGGG
GCTTTATTACTTGAGCAGGATGGAATAATAAAACCCTGGATGGGCGGTGAAATATCCCTGCGTAGTGCAG
AAAAATAACCGCGGCGGCCGCCAGCTTTCTAGAACAAAAACTCATCTCAGAAGAGGATCTGAATAGCGCC
GTCGACCATCATCATCATCATCATTGAGTTTGTAGCCTTAGACATGACTGTTCCTCAGTTCAAGTTGGGC
ACTTACGAGAAGACCGGTCTTGCTAGATTCTAATCAAGAGGATGTCAGAATGCCATTTGCCTGAGAGATG
CAGGCTTCATTTTTGATACTTTTTTATTTGTAACCTATATAGTATAGGATTTTTTTTGTCATTTTGTTTC
TTCTCGTACGAGCTTGCTCCTGATCAGCCTATCTCGCAGCTGATGAATATCTTGTGGTAGGGGTTTGGGA
AAATCATTCGAGTTTGATGTTTTTCTTGGTATTTCCCACTCCTCTTCAGAGTACAGAAGATTAAGTGAGA
CCTTCGTTTGTGCGGATCCCCCACACACCATAGCTTCAAAATGTTTCTACTCCTTTTTTACTCTTCCAGA
TTTTCTCGGACTCCGCGCATCGCCGTACCACTTCAAAACACCCAAGCACAGCATACTAAATTTCCCCTCT
TTCTTCCTCTAGGGTGTCGTTAATTACCCGTACTAAAGGTTTGGAAAAGAAAAAAGAGACCGCCTCGTTT
CTTTTTCTTCGTCGAAAAAGGCAATAAAAATTTTTATCACGTTTCTTTTTCTTGAAAATTTTTTTTTTTG
ATTTTTTTCTCTTTCGATGACCTCCCATTGATATTTAAGTTAATAAACGGTCTTCAATTTCTCAAGTTTC
AGTTTCATTTTTCTTGTTCTATTACAACTTTTTTTACTTCTTGCTCATTAGAAAGAAAGCATAGCAATCT
AATCTAAGGGCGGTGTTGACAATTAATCATCGGCATAGTATATCGGCATAGTATAATACGACAAGGTGAG
GAACTAAACCATGGCCAAGCCTTTGTCTCAAGAAGAATCCACCCTCATTGAAAGAGCAACGGCTACAATC
AACAGCATCCCCATCTCTGAAGACTACAGCGTCGCCAGCGCAGCTCTCTCTAGCGACGGCCGCATCTTCA
CTGGTGTCAATGTATATCATTTTACTGGGGGACCTTGTGCAGAACTCGTGGTGCTGGGCACTGCTGCTGC
TGCGGCAGCTGGCAACCTGACTTGTATCGTCGCGATCGGAAATGAGAACAGGGGCATCTTGAGCCCCTGC
GGACGGTGCCGACAGGTGCTTCTCGATCTGCATCCTGGGATCAAAGCCATAGTGAAGGACAGTGATGGAC
AGCCGACGGCAGTTGGGATTCGTGAATTGCTGCCCTCTGGTTATGTGTGGGAGGGCTAAGCACTTCGTGG
CCGAGGAGCAGGACTGACACGTCCGACGCGGCCCGACGGGTCCGAGGCCTCGGAGATCCGTCCCCCTTTT
CCTTTGTCGATATCATGTAATTAGTTATGTCACGCTTACATTCACGCCCTCCCCCCACATCCGCTCTAAC
CGAAAAGGAAGGAGTTAGACAACCTGAAGTCTAGGTCCCTATTTATTTTTTTATAGTTATGTTAGTATTA
AGAACGTTATTTATATTTCAAATTTTTCTTTTTTTTCTGTACAGACGCGTGTACGCATGTAACATTATAC
TGAAAACCTTGCTTGAGAAGGTTTTGGGACGCTCGAAGGCTTTAATTTGCAAGCTGGAGACCAACATGTG
AGCAAAAGGCCAGCAAAAGGCCAGGAACCGTAAAAAGGCCGCGTTGCTGGCGTTTTTCCATAGGCTCCGC
CCCCCTGACGAGCATCACAAAAATCGACGCTCAAGTCAGAGGTGGCGAAACCCGACAGGACTATAAAGAT
ACCAGGCGTTTCCCCCTGGAAGCTCCCTCGTGCGCTCTCCTGTTCCGACCCTGCCGCTTACCGGATACCT
GTCCGCCTTTCTCCCTTCGGGAAGCGTGGCGCTTTCTCATAGCTCACGCTGTAGGTATCTCAGTTCGGTG
TAGGTCGTTCGCTCCAAGCTGGGCTGTGTGCACGAACCCCCCGTTCAGCCCGACCGCTGCGCCTTATCCG
GTAACTATCGTCTTGAGTCCAACCCGGTAAGACACGACTTATCGCCACTGGCAGCAGCCACTGGTAACAG
GATTAGCAGAGCGAGGTATGTAGGCGGTGCTACAGAGTTCTTGAAGTGGTGGCCTAACTACGGCTACACT
AGAAGAACAGTATTTGGTATCTGCGCTCTGCTGAAGCCAGTTACCTTCGGAAAAAGAGTTGGTAGCTCTT
GATCCGGCAAACAAACCACCGCTGGTAGCGGTGGTTTTTTTGTTTGCAAGCAGCAGATTACGCGCAGAAA
AAAAGGATCTCAAGAAGATCCTTTGATCTTTTCTACGGGGTCTGACGCTCAGTGGAACGAAAACTCACGT
TAAGGGATTTTGGTCATGAGATCA
