>Addgene plasmid #128538 | pMJA180 | analyzer sequence | sequence record 246383
ATGAAGGATAACACCGTGCCACTGAAATTGATTGCCCTGTTAGCGAACGGTGAATTTCACTCTGGCGAGC
AGTTGGGTGAAACGCTGGGAATGAGCCGGGCGGCTATTAATAAACACATTCAGACACTGCGTGACTGGGG
CGTTGATGTCTTTACCGTTCCGGGTAAAGGATACAGCCTGCCTGAGCCTATCCAGTTACTTAATGCTAAA
CAGATATTGGGTCAGCTGGATGGCGGTAGTGTAGCCGTGCTGCCAGTGATTGACTCCACGAATCAGTACC
TTCTTGATCGTATCGGAGAGCTTAAATCGGGCGATGCTTGCATTGCAGAATACCAGCAGGCTGGCCGTGG
TCGCCGGGGTCGGAAATGGTTTTCGCCTTTTGGCGCAAACTTATATTTGTCGATGTTCTGGCGTCTGGAA
CAAGGCCCGGCGGCGGCGATTGGTTTAAGTCTGGTTATCGGTATCGTGATGGCGGAAGTATTACGCAAGC
TGGGTGCAGATAAAGTTCGTGTTAAATGGCCTAATGACCTCTATCTGCAGGATCGCAAGCTGGCAGGCAT
TCTGGTGGAGCTGACTGGCAAAACTGGCGATGCGGCGCAAATAGTCATTGGAGCCGGGATCAACATGGCA
ATGCGCCGTGTTGAAGAGAGTGTCGTTAATCAGGGGTGGATCACGCTGCAGGAAGCGGGGATCAATCTCG
ATCGTAATACGTTGGCGGCCATGCTAATACGTGAATTACGTGCTGCGTTGGAACTCTTCGAACAAGAAGG
ATTGGCACCTTATCTGTCGCGCTGGGAAAAGCTGGATAATTTTATTAATCGCCCAGTGAAACTTATCATT
GGTGATAAAGAAATATTTGGCATTTCACGCGGAATAGACAAACAGGGGGCTTTATTACTTGAGCAGGATG
GAATAATAAAACCCTGGATGGGCGGTGAAATATCCCTGCGTAGTGCAGAAAAATAA
